Addgene plasmid #251133: pCX:Gachapin-4A-P2A-mCherry-NLS
Purpose: Gachapin-A with a transfection marker mCherry-NLS
Depositing lab: Takeharu Nagai. Depositing organization: The University of Osaka. Publication: Fluorescent indicators for visualizing dynamic contact between cells and between processes originating from a single cell. Kanadome T, Hoshino N, Jitsuki S, Hashimoto H, Yagi T, Nagai T. Cell Rep Methods. 2026 Jan 23:101292. doi: 10.1016/j.crmeth.2025.101292. PubMed 41579865.
Backbone
  Vector backbone: pCX
  Backbone size w/o insert (bp): 4692
  Total vector size (bp): 7221
  Vector type: Mammalian Expression
Growth in bacteria
  Bacterial resistance: Ampicillin, 100 μg/mL
  Growth temperature: 37°C
  Growth strain: DH5alpha
  Copy number: High Copy
Gene/Insert
  Gene/Insert name: Gachapin-4A
  Species: Synthetic
  Insert size (bp): 2529
  Promoter: Chicken β-actin promoter
  Tag / fusion protein: P2A-mCherry-NLS (C terminal on insert)
  Cloning method: Restriction Enzyme; 5′ cloning site EcoRI (not destroyed); 3′ cloning site BglII (not destroyed)
  Sequencing primers: 5′ CTTCTGGCGTGTGACCGG; 3′ GCTTCATGATGTCCCCAT
Resource information
  A portion of this plasmid was derived from a plasmid made by: Kanadome et al. Commun Biol. 2022. doi: 10.1038/s42003-022-04023-2
Terms and licenses: Academic/Nonprofit Terms; Industry Terms: Not Available to Industry
How to cite: pCX:Gachapin-4A-P2A-mCherry-NLS was a gift from Takeharu Nagai (Addgene plasmid # 251133 ; http://n2t.net/addgene:251133 ; RRID:Addgene_251133)
