[The description below was written by a language model from this plasmid's Addgene catalogue record and pLannotate feature annotations shown in this document.]
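Description:
pCX:Gachapin-4A-P2A-mCherry-NLS is a mammalian expression plasmid of about 7.2 kb built on the pCX backbone. It is propagated in E. coli through a high-copy ColE1/pUC-type origin and selected with ampicillin via the β-lactamase gene and its own promoter. Expression in mammalian cells is driven by a CAG-style arrangement: the CMV immediate-early enhancer, the chicken β-actin promoter and a chimeric chicken β-actin/rabbit β-globin intron, with transcripts terminated by the rabbit β-globin polyadenylation signal. The backbone also carries an SV40 origin of replication and SV40 poly(A) signal, along with lac promoter/operator remnants that have no stated role in the construct.

The synthetic insert, Gachapin-4A, was cloned between EcoRI and BglII sites. The feature annotation suggests its architecture: a short fragment matching mouse acrosin at the N-terminus, which is likely to serve as a secretion signal, followed by a large segment detected as the DsRed-derived tandem dimer tdimer2(12), and then a fragment of Thy1.1, a GPI-anchored surface glycoprotein, consistent with display of the fluorescent-protein module on the outer cell surface. These are automated similarity matches, so the exact identity of the fluorescent-protein-like domains is not established by the record. Downstream, a P2A self-cleaving peptide links the indicator to mCherry fused to the SV40 nuclear localization signal, so a single transcript yields the indicator and a separate red nuclear marker that identifies transfected cells. According to the associated publication title, the Gachapin series comprises fluorescent indicators for visualizing dynamic contact between cells and between processes of a single cell. This plasmid supplies the "A" component, though the record does not describe its partner.
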