Features (pLannotate 1.2.2; 21 found; start..end, strand, type, name):
      4..383     +  enhancer       CMV enhancer: human cytomegalovirus immediate early enhancer
    385..662     +  promoter       chicken β-actin promoter: No description available
    663..1679    +  intron         chimeric intron: chimera between introns from chicken β-actin and rabbit β-globin
   1677..1748    +  CDS            HBB (fragment): HBB_LEPEU - Experimental evidence at protein level: Swiss-Prot protein existence level 1. Involved in oxygen transport from the lung to the various peripheral tissues. From Lepus europaeus (European hare).
   1740..1811    +  CDS            Acr (fragment): ACRO_MOUSE - Experimental evidence at protein level: Swiss-Prot protein existence level 1. Acrosin is the major protease of mammalian spermatozoa. It is a serine protease of trypsin-like cleavage specificity, it is synthesized in a zymogen form, proacrosin and stored in the acrosome. From Mus musculus (Mouse).
   1836..3215    +  CDS            tdimer2(12): tdimer2(12) is a basic (constitutively fluorescent) orange fluorescent protein published in 2002, derived from Discosoma sp.. It has low acid sensitivity.
   3353..3446    +  CDS            Thy1.1 (fragment): mouse GPI-anchored cell surface glycoprotein of the immunoglobulin superfamily This allele of Thy1 is also known as CD90.1.
   3516..4220    +  CDS            mCherry: mCherry is a basic (constitutively fluorescent) red fluorescent protein published in 2004, derived from Discosoma sp.. It is reported to be a very rapidly-maturing monomer with low acid sensitivity.
   4227..4247    +  CDS            SV40 NLS: nuclear localization signal of SV40 (simian virus 40) large T antigen
   4319..4374    +  polyA_signal   β-globin poly(A) signal: rabbit β-globin polyadenylation signal (Gil and Proudfoot, 1987)
   4759..4775    -  protein_bind   lac operator: The lac repressor binds to the lac operator to inhibit transcription in E. coli. This inhibition can be relieved by adding lactose or isopropyl-β-D-thiogalactopyranoside (IPTG). lac repressor encoded by lacI
   4783..4813    -  promoter       lac promoter: promoter for the E. coli lac operon
   4828..4849    -  protein_bind   CAP binding site: CAP binding activates transcription in the presence of cAMP. E. coli catabolite activator protein
   4862..4901    -  CDS            lacI (fragment): lac repressor; lacI; The lac repressor binds to the lac operator to inhibit transcription in E. coli. This inhibition can be relieved by adding lactose or isopropyl-β-D-thiogalactopyranoside (IPTG).
   4908..4930    +  promoter       SV40 promoter (fragment): SV40 enhancer and early promoter
   4954..5089    +  rep_origin     SV40 ori: SV40 origin of replication
   5109..5243    +  polyA_signal   SV40 poly(A) signal: SV40 polyadenylation signal
   5245..5299    -  CDS            lacI (fragment): lac repressor; lacI; The lac repressor binds to the lac operator to inhibit transcription in E. coli. This inhibition can be relieved by adding lactose or isopropyl-β-D-thiogalactopyranoside (IPTG).
   5482..6070    -  rep_origin     ori: high-copy-number ColE1/pMB1/pBR322/pUC origin of replication
   6241..7101    -  CDS            AmpR: β-lactamase; bla; confers resistance to ampicillin, carbenicillin, and related antibiotics
   7102..7206    -  promoter       AmpR promoter: bla
>Addgene plasmid #251133 | pCX:Gachapin-4A-P2A-mCherry-NLS | addgene full sequence | sequence record 500562 | Addgene NGS Result
GTCGACATTGATTATTGACTAGTTATTAATAGTAATCAATTACGGGGTCATTAGTTCATAGCCCATATAT
GGAGTTCCGCGTTACATAACTTACGGTAAATGGCCCGCCTGGCTGACCGCCCAACGACCCCCGCCCATTG
ACGTCAATAATGACGTATGTTCCCATAGTAACGCCAATAGGGACTTTCCATTGACGTCAATGGGTGGAGT
ATTTACGGTAAACTGCCCACTTGGCAGTACATCAAGTGTATCATATGCCAAGTACGCCCCCTATTGACGT
CAATGACGGTAAATGGCCCGCCTGGCATTATGCCCAGTACATGACCTTATGGGACTTTCCTACTTGGCAG
TACATCTACGTATTAGTCATCGCTATTACCATGGTCGAGGTGAGCCCCACGTTCTGCTTCACTCTCCCCA
TCTCCCCCCCCTCCCCACCCCCAATTTTGTATTTATTTATTTTTTAATTATTTTGTGCAGCGATGGGGGC
GGGGGGGGGGGGGGGGCGCGCGCCAGGCGGGGCGGGGCGGGGCGAGGGGCGGGGCGGGGCGAGGCGGAGA
GGTGCGGCGGCAGCCAATCAGAGCGGCGCGCTCCGAAAGTTTCCTTTTATGGCGAGGCGGCGGCGGCGGC
GGCCCTATAAAAAGCGAAGCGCGCGGCGGGCGGGAGTCGCTGCGCGCTGCCTTCGCCCCGTGCCCCGCTC
CGCCGCCGCCTCGCGCCGCCCGCCCCGGCTCTGACTGACCGCGTTACTCCCACAGGTGAGCGGGCGGGAC
GGCCCTTCTCCTCCGGGCTGTAATTAGCGCTTGGTTTAATGACGGCTTGTTTCTTTTCTGTGGCTGCGTG
AAAGCCTTGAGGGGCTCCGGGAGGGCCCTTTGTGCGGGGGGAGCGGCTCGGGGGGTGCGTGCGTGTGTGT
GTGCGTGGGGAGCGCCGCGTGCGGCTCCGCGCTGCCCGGCGGCTGTGAGCGCTGCGGGCGCGGCGCGGGG
CTTTGTGCGCTCCGCAGTGTGCGCGAGGGGAGCGCGGCCGGGGGCGGTGCCCCGCGGTGCGGGGGGGGCT
GCGAGGGGAACAAAGGCTGCGTGCGGGGTGTGTGCGTGGGGGGGTGAGCAGGGGGTGTGGGCGCGTCGGT
CGGGCTGCAACCCCCCCTGCACCCCCCTCCCCGAGTTGCTGAGCACGGCCCGGCTTCGGGTGCGGGGCTC
CGTACGGGGCGTGGCGCGGGGCTCGCCGTGCCGGGCGGGGGGTGGCGGCAGGTGGGGGTGCCGGGCGGGG
CGGGGCCGCCTCGGGCCGGGGAGGGCTCGGGGGAGGGGCGCGGCGGCCCCCGGAGCGCCGGCGGCTGTCG
AGGCGCGGCGAGCCGCAGCCATTGCCTTTTATGGTAATCGTGCGAGAGGGCGCAGGGACTTCCTTTGTCC
CAAATCTGTGCGGAGCCGAAATCTGGGAGGCGCCGCCGCACCCCCTCTAGCGGGCGCGGGGCGAAGCGGT
GCGGCGCCGGCAGGAAGGAAATGGGCGGGGAGGGCCTTCGTGCGTCGCCGCGCCGCCGTCCCCTTCTCCC
TCTCCAGCCTCGGGGCTGTCCGCGGGGGGACGGCTGCCTTCGGGGGGGACGGGGCAGGGCGGGGTTCGGC
TTCTGGCGTGTGACCGGCGGCTCTAGAGCCTCTGCTAACCATGTTCATGCCTTCTTCTTTTTCCTACAGC
TCCTGGGCAACGTGCTGGTTATTGTGCTGTCTCATCATTTTGGCAAAGAATTCGCCACCATGGTAGAGAT
GCTGCCAACTGTCGCTGTGCTGGTCTTGGCAGTGTCCGTGGTTGCCAAGGATAACACCACGCTGCAGGAG
TTCGCCACCGCTAGCGTTAGTAAGAGCGAGGAGGTAATCAAGGAGTTTATGAGGTTTAAGGTCAGGCTCG
AGGGCAGCATGAATGGGCATGAGTTTGAGATAGAGGGTGAAGGGGAAGGCAGACCATATGAGGGTACTCA
AACAGCCAAGCTCAAAGTAACCAAGGGCGGTCCACTCCCTTTCGCATGGGATATTTTGAGTCCCCTTATT
ATGTATGGTTCCAAAATGTATGTGAAGCACCCTGCAGATGTGCCTGATTATATGAAACTGTCATTCCCTG
AGGGTTTCAAGTGGGAAAGAGTGATGCATTTTGAAGATGGTGGACTCGTCACAGCTACACAGGACAGTTC
CTTGCAAGATGGTACACTTATTTACAAAGTAAAGATGCGGGGTACAAACTTCCCTCCAGATGGTCCCGTT
ATGCAGAAGAAGACACTCGGTTGGGACTACGCAACAGAGCGACTCTATCCCGAGGAGGGCGTTCTCAAAG
GTGAACTGCTGGGACGACTGAAACTCAAGGACGGCGGACTGAATCTGGTGGAAAGTAAGACCATATACAT
GGCTAAAAAACCCGTACAACTCCCAGGATACTATTTTGTCGACACAAAGCTGGATATTACCTCCCATAAT
GAGGATTACACCATTGTAGAGCAATACGAGAGGAGTGAAGGCCGGCATCATCTGGGACATGGTACAGGCT
CTACTGGATCTGGCAGTAGCGCTAGCGTTAGTAAGAGCGAGGAGGTAATCAAGGAGTTTATGAGGTTTAA
GGTCAGGCTCGAGGGCAGCATGAATGGGCATGAGTTTGAGATAGAGGGTGAAGGGGAAGGCAGACCATAT
GAGGGTACTCAAACAGCCAAGCTCAAAGTAACCAAGGGCGGTCCACTCCCTTTCGCATGGGATATTTTGA
GTCCCCTTATTATGTATGGTTCCAAAATGTATGTGAAGCACCCTGCAGATGTGCCTGATTATATGAAACT
GTCATTCCCTGAGGGTTTCAAGTGGGAAAGAGTGATGCATTTTGAAGATGGTGGACTCGTCACAGCTACA
CAGGACAGTTCCTTGCAAGATGGTACACTTATTTACAAAGTAAAGATGCGGGGTACAAACTTCCCTCCAG
ATGGTCCCGTTATGCAGAAGAAGACACTCGGTTGGGACTACGCAACAGAGCGACTCTATCCCGAGGAGGG
CGTTCTCAAAGGTGAACTGCTGGGACGACTGAAACTCAAGGACGGCGGACTGAATCTGGTGGAAAGTAAG
ACCATATACATGGCTAAAAAACCCGTACAACTCCCAGGATACTATTTTGTCGACACAAAGCTGGATATTA
CCTCCCATAATGAGGATTACACCATTGTAGAGCAATACGAGAGGAGTGAAGGCCGGCATCATCTGGGACA
TGGTACAGGCTCTACTGGATCTGGCAGTAGCGGCGGTTCAGGTGGTTCTGGTGGTAGCGGTACCGGCAGC
ACCTCCGGGAGCGGAAAGCCCGGATCTGGAGAGGGCTCTACCAAAGGGTCCGGACTGGAGAATGGCGGCA
TAAGCCTGCTGGTTCAGAACACATCCTGGATGCTGCTGCTGCTGCTTTCCCTCTCCCTCCTCCAAGCCCT
GGACTTCATTTCTCTGGGATCCGGTGGCGCGACAAACTTTAGCTTGCTGAAGCAAGCTGGTGACGTTGAG
GAGAATCCCGGACCAGTGAGCAAGGGCGAGGAGGACCAGATGGCCATCATCAAGGAGTTCATGCGCTTCA
AGGTGCACATGGAGGGCTCCGTGAACGGCCACGAGTTCGAGATCGAGGGCGAGGGCGAGGGCCGCCCCTA
CGAGGGCACCCAGACCGCCAAGCTGAAGGTGACCAAGGGCGGCCCCCTGCCCTTCGCCTGGGACATCCTG
TCCCCTCAGTTCATGTACGGCTCCAAGGCCTACGTGAAGCACCCCGCCGACATCCCCGACTACTTGAAGC
TGTCCTTCCCCGAGGGCTTCAAGTGGGAGCGCGTGATGAACTTCGAGGACGGCGGCGTGGTGACCGTGAC
CCAGGACTCCTCCCTGCAGGACGGCGAGTTCATCTACAAGGTGAAGCTGCGCGGCACCAACTTCCCCTCC
GACGGCCCCGTAATGCAGAAGAAGACCATGGGCTGGGAGGCCTCCTCCGAGCGGATGTACCCCGAGGACG
GCGCCCTGAAGGGCGAGATCAAGCAGAGGCTGAAGCTGAAGGACGGCGGCCACTACGACGCCGAGGTCAA
GACCACCTACAAGGCCAAGAAGCCCGTGCAGCTGCCCGGCGCCTACAACGTGAACATCAAGCTGGACATC
ACCTCCCACAACGAGGACTACACCATCGTGGAACAGTACGAGCGCGCCGAGGGCCGCCACTCCACCGGCG
GCATGGACGAGCTGTACAAGGGCGGTCCAAAAAAGAAGAGAAAGGTATGAAGATCTTTTTCCCTCTGCCA
AAAATTATGGGGACATCATGAAGCCCCTTGAGCATCTGACTTCTGGCTAATAAAGGAAATTTATTTTCAT
TGCAATAGTGTGTTGGAATTTTTTGTGTCTCTCACTCGGAAGGACATATGGGAGGGCAAATCATTTAAAA
CATCAGAATGAGTATTTGGTTTAGAGTTTGGCAACATATGCCCATATGCTGGCTGCCATGAACAAAGGTT
GGCTATAAAGAGGTCATCAGTATATGAAACAGCCCCCTGCTGTCCATTCCTTATTCCATAGAAAAGCCTT
GACTTGAGGTTAGATTTTTTTTATATTTTGTTTTGTGTTATTTTTTTCTTTAACATCCCTAAAATTTTCC
TTACATGTTTTACTAGCCAGATTTTTCCTCCTCTCCTGACTACTCCCAGTCATAGCTGTCCCTCTTCTCT
TATGGAGATCCCTCGACCTGCAGCCCAAGCTTGGCGTAATCATGGTCATAGCTGTTTCCTGTGTGAAATT
GTTATCCGCTCACAATTCCACACAACATACGAGCCGGAAGCATAAAGTGTAAAGCCTGGGGTGCCTAATG
AGTGAGCTAACTCACATTAATTGCGTTGCGCTCACTGCCCGCTTTCCAGTCGGGAAACCTGTCGTGCCAG
CGGATCCGCATCTCAATTAGTCAGCAACCATAGTCCCGCCCCTAACTCCGCCCATCCCGCCCCTAACTCC
GCCCAGTTCCGCCCATTCTCCGCCCCATGGCTGACTAATTTTTTTTATTTATGCAGAGGCCGAGGCCGCC
TCGGCCTCTGAGCTATTCCAGAAGTAGTGAGGAGGCTTTTTTGGAGGCCTAGGCTTTTGCAAAAAGCTAA
CTTGTTTATTGCAGCTTATAATGGTTACAAATAAAGCAATAGCATCACAAATTTCACAAATAAAGCATTT
TTTTCACTGCATTCTAGTTGTGGTTTGTCCAAACTCATCAATGTATCTTATCATGTCTGGATCCGCTGCA
TTAATGAATCGGCCAACGCGCGGGGAGAGGCGGTTTGCGTATTGGGCGCTCTTCCGCTTCCTCGCTCACT
GACTCGCTGCGCTCGGTCGTTCGGCTGCGGCGAGCGGTATCAGCTCACTCAAAGGCGGTAATACGGTTAT
CCACAGAATCAGGGGATAACGCAGGAAAGAACATGTGAGCAAAAGGCCAGCAAAAGGCCAGGAACCGTAA
AAAGGCCGCGTTGCTGGCGTTTTTCCATAGGCTCCGCCCCCCTGACGAGCATCACAAAAATCGACGCTCA
AGTCAGAGGTGGCGAAACCCGACAGGACTATAAAGATACCAGGCGTTTCCCCCTGGAAGCTCCCTCGTGC
GCTCTCCTGTTCCGACCCTGCCGCTTACCGGATACCTGTCCGCCTTTCTCCCTTCGGGAAGCGTGGCGCT
TTCTCATAGCTCACGCTGTAGGTATCTCAGTTCGGTGTAGGTCGTTCGCTCCAAGCTGGGCTGTGTGCAC
GAACCCCCCGTTCAGCCCGACCGCTGCGCCTTATCCGGTAACTATCGTCTTGAGTCCAACCCGGTAAGAC
ACGACTTATCGCCACTGGCAGCAGCCACTGGTAACAGGATTAGCAGAGCGAGGTATGTAGGCGGTGCTAC
AGAGTTCTTGAAGTGGTGGCCTAACTACGGCTACACTAGAAGAACAGTATTTGGTATCTGCGCTCTGCTG
AAGCCAGTTACCTTCGGAAAAAGAGTTGGTAGCTCTTGATCCGGCAAACAAACCACCGCTGGTAGCGGTG
GTTTTTTTGTTTGCAAGCAGCAGATTACGCGCAGAAAAAAAGGATCTCAAGAAGATCCTTTGATCTTTTC
TACGGGGTCTGACGCTCAGTGGAACGAAAACTCACGTTAAGGGATTTTGGTCATGAGATTATCAAAAAGG
ATCTTCACCTAGATCCTTTTAAATTAAAAATGAAGTTTTAAATCAATCTAAAGTATATATGAGTAAACTT
GGTCTGACAGTTACCAATGCTTAATCAGTGAGGCACCTATCTCAGCGATCTGTCTATTTCGTTCATCCAT
AGTTGCCTGACTCCCCGTCGTGTAGATAACTACGATACGGGAGGGCTTACCATCTGGCCCCAGTGCTGCA
ATGATACCGCGAGACCCACGCTCACCGGCTCCAGATTTATCAGCAATAAACCAGCCAGCCGGAAGGGCCG
AGCGCAGAAGTGGTCCTGCAACTTTATCCGCCTCCATCCAGTCTATTAATTGTTGCCGGGAAGCTAGAGT
AAGTAGTTCGCCAGTTAATAGTTTGCGCAACGTTGTTGCCATTGCTACAGGCATCGTGGTGTCACGCTCG
TCGTTTGGTATGGCTTCATTCAGCTCCGGTTCCCAACGATCAAGGCGAGTTACATGATCCCCCATGTTGT
GCAAAAAAGCGGTTAGCTCCTTCGGTCCTCCGATCGTTGTCAGAAGTAAGTTGGCCGCAGTGTTATCACT
CATGGTTATGGCAGCACTGCATAATTCTCTTACTGTCATGCCATCCGTAAGATGCTTTTCTGTGACTGGT
GAGTACTCAACCAAGTCATTCTGAGAATAGTGTATGCGGCGACCGAGTTGCTCTTGCCCGGCGTCAATAC
GGGATAATACCGCGCCACATAGCAGAACTTTAAAAGTGCTCATCATTGGAAAACGTTCTTCGGGGCGAAA
ACTCTCAAGGATCTTACCGCTGTTGAGATCCAGTTCGATGTAACCCACTCGTGCACCCAACTGATCTTCA
GCATCTTTTACTTTCACCAGCGTTTCTGGGTGAGCAAAAACAGGAAGGCAAAATGCCGCAAAAAAGGGAA
TAAGGGCGACACGGAAATGTTGAATACTCATACTCTTCCTTTTTCAATATTATTGAAGCATTTATCAGGG
TTATTGTCTCATGAGCGGATACATATTTGAATGTATTTAGAAAAATAAACAAATAGGGGTTCCGCGCACA
TTTCCCCGAAAAGTGCCACCTGG
