>Addgene plasmid #251133 | pCX:Gachapin-4A-P2A-mCherry-NLS | depositor partial sequence | sequence record 495693 | The coding sequence is covered
CTTCTGGCGTGTGACCGGCGGCTCTAGAGCCTCTGCTAACCATGTTCATGCCTTCTTCTTTTTCCTACAG
CTCCTGGGCAACGTGCTGGTTGTTGTGCTGTCTCATCATTTTGGCAAAGAATTCGCCACCATGGTAGAGA
TGCTGCCAACTGTCGCTGTGCTGGTCTTGGCAGTGTCCGTGGTTGCCAAGGATAACACCACGCTGCAGGA
GTTCGCCACCGCTAGCGTTAGTAAGAGCGAGGAGGTAATCAAGGAGTTTATGAGGTTTAAGGTCAGGCTC
GAGGGCAGCATGAATGGGCATGAGTTTGAGATAGAGGGTGAAGGGGAAGGCAGACCATATGAGGGTACTC
AAACAGCCAAGCTCAAAGTAACCAAGGGCGGTCCACTCCCTTTCGCATGGGATATTTTGAGTCCCCTTAT
TATGTATGGTTCCAAAATGTATGTGAAGCACCCTGCAGATGTGCCTGATTATATGAAACTGTCATTCCCT
GAGGGTTTCAAGTGGGAAAGAGTGATGCATTTTGAAGATGGTGGACTCGTCACAGCTACACAGGACAGTT
CCTTGCAAGATGGTACACTTATTTACAAAGTAAAGATGCGGGGTACAAACTTCCCTCCAGATGGTCCCGT
TATGCAGAAGAAGACACTCGGTTGGGACTACGCAACAGAGCGACTCTATCCCGAGGAGGGCGTTCTCAAA
GGTGAACTGCTGGGACGACTGAAACTCAAGGACGGCGGACTGAATCTGGTGGAAAGTAAGACCATATACA
TGGCTAAAAAACCCGTACAACTCCCAGGATACTATTTTGTCGACACAAAGCTGGATATTACCTCCCATAA
TGAGGATTACACCATTGTAGAGCAATACGAGAGGAGTGAAGGCCGGCATCATCTGGGACATGGTACAGGC
TCTACTGGATCTGGCAGTAGCGCTAGCGTTAGTAAGAGCGAGGAGGTAATCAAGGAGTTTATGAGGTTTA
AGGTCAGGCTCGAGGGCAGCATGAATGGGCATGAGTTTGAGATAGAGGGTGAAGGGGAAGGCAGACCATA
TGAGGGTACTCAAACAGCCAAGCTCAAAGTAACCAAGGGCGGTCCACTCCCTTTCGCATGGGATATTTTG
AGTCCCCTTATTATGTATGGTTCCAAAATGTATGTGAAGCACCCTGCAGATGTGCCTGATTATATGAAAC
TGTCATTCCCTGAGGGTTTCAAGTGGGAAAGAGTGATGCATTTTGAAGATGGTGGACTCGTCACAGCTAC
ACAGGACAGTTCCTTGCAAGATGGTACACTTATTTACAAAGTAAAGATGCGGGGTACAAACTTCCCTCCA
GATGGTCCCGTTATGCAGAAGAAGACACTCGGTTGGGACTACGCAACAGAGCGACTCTATCCCGAGGAGG
GCGTTCTCAAAGGTGAACTGCTGGGACGACTGAAACTCAAGGACGGCGGACTGAATCTGGTGGAAAGTAA
GACCATATACATGGCTAAAAAACCCGTACAACTCCCAGGATACTATTTTGTCGACACAAAGCTGGATATT
ACCTCCCATAATGAGGATTACACCATTGTAGAGCAATACGAGAGGAGTGAAGGCCGGCATCATCTGGGAC
ATGGTACAGGCTCTACTGGATCTGGCAGTAGCGGCGGTTCAGGTGGTTCTGGTGGTAGCGGTACCGGCAG
CACCTCCGGGAGCGGAAAGCCCGGATCTGGAGAGGGCTCTACCAAAGGGTCCGGACTGGAGAATGGCGGC
ATAAGCCTGCTGGTTCAGAACACATCCTGGATGCTGCTGCTGCTGCTTTCCCTCTCCCTCCTCCAAGCCC
TGGACTTCATTTCTCTGGGATCCGGTGGCGCGACAAACTTTAGCTTGCTGAAGCAAGCTGGTGACGTTGA
GGAGAATCCCGGACCAGTGAGCAAGGGCGAGGAGGACCAGATGGCCATCATCAAGGAGTTCATGCGCTTC
AAGGTGCACATGGAGGGCTCCGTGAACGGCCACGAGTTCGAGATCGAGGGCGAGGGCGAGGGCCGCCCCT
ACGAGGGCACCCAGACCGCCAAGCTGAAGGTGACCAAGGGCGGCCCCCTGCCCTTCGCCTGGGACATCCT
GTCCCCTCAGTTCATGTACGGCTCCAAGGCCTACGTGAAGCACCCCGCCGACATCCCCGACTACTTGAAG
CTGTCCTTCCCCGAGGGCTTCAAGTGGGAGCGCGTGATGAACTTCGAGGACGGCGGCGTGGTGACCGTGA
CCCAGGACTCCTCCCTGCAGGACGGCGAGTTCATCTACAAGGTGAAGCTGCGCGGCACCAACTTCCCCTC
CGACGGCCCCGTAATGCAGAAGAAGACCATGGGCTGGGAGGCCTCCTCCGAGCGGATGTACCCCGAGGAC
GGCGCCCTGAAGGGCGAGATCAAGCAGAGGCTGAAGCTGAAGGACGGCGGCCACTACGACGCCGAGGTCA
AGACCACCTACAAGGCCAAGAAGCCCGTGCAGCTGCCCGGCGCCTACAACGTGAACATCAAGCTGGACAT
CACCTCCCACAACGAGGACTACACCATCGTGGAACAGTACGAGCGCGCCGAGGGCCGCCACTCCACCGGC
GGCATGGACGAGCTGTACAAGGGCGGTCCAAAAAAGAAGAGAAAGGTATGAAGATCT
